>Addgene plasmid #169967 | pDONR221 CARD8 FIIND E274R | addgene full sequence | sequence record 332701 | Addgene NGS Result
GCGGTCGGGCTGAACGGGGGGTTCGTGCACACAGCCCAGCTTGGAGCGAACGACCTACACCGAACTGAGA
TACCTACAGCGTGAGCTATGAGAAAGCGCCACGCTTCCCGAAGGGAGAAAGGCGGACAGGTATCCGGTAA
GCGGCAGGGTCGGAACAGGAGAGCGCACGAGGGAGCTTCCAGGGGGAAACGCCTGGTATCTTTATAGTCC
TGTCGGGTTTCGCCACCTCTGACTTGAGCGTCGATTTTTGTGATGCTCGTCAGGGGGGCGGAGCCTATGG
AAAAACGCCAGCAACGCGGCCTTTTTACGGTTCCTGGCCTTTTGCTGGCCTTTTGCTCACATGTTCTTTC
CTGCGTTATCCCCTGATTCTGTGGATAACCGTATTACCGCCTTTGAGTGAGCTGATACCGCTCGCCGCAG
CCGAACGACCGAGCGCAGCGAGTCAGTGAGCGAGGAAGCGGAAGAGCGCCCAATACGCAAACCGCCTCTC
CCCGCGCGTTGGCCGATTCATTAATGCAGCTGGCACGACAGGTTTCCCGACTGGAAAGCGGGCAGTGAGC
GCAACGCAATTAATACGCGTACCGCTAGCCAGGAAGAGTTTGTAGAAACGCAAAAAGGCCATCCGTCAGG
ATGGCCTTCTGCTTAGTTTGATGCCTGGCAGTTTATGGCGGGCGTCCTGCCCGCCACCCTCCGGGCCGTT
GCTTCACAACGTTCAAATCCGCTCCCGGCGGATTTGTCCTACTCAGGAGAGCGTTCACCGACAAACAACA
GATAAAACGAAAGGCCCAGTCTTCCGACTGAGCCTTTCGTTTTATTTGATGCCTGGCAGTTCCCTACTCT
CGCGTTAACGCTAGCATGGATGTTTTCCCAGTCACGACGTTGTAAAACGACGGCCAGTCTTAAGCTCGGG
CCCCAAATAATGATTTTATTTTGACTGATAGTGACCTGTTCGTTGCAACAAATTGATGAGCAATGCTTTT
TTATAATGCCAACTTTGTACAAAAAAGCAGGCTTCGAAGGAGATAGAACCATGGGGCCTGAAGGAAATGT
GGATGTTGAGTTGATTGATAAGAGCACAAACAGATACAGCGTTTGGTTCCCCACTGCTGGCTGGTATCTG
TGGTCAGCCACAGGCCTCGGCTTCCTGGTAAGGGATGAGGTCACAGTTACCATCGCCTTCGGCAGCTGGA
GTCAGCACCTGGCCCTGGACCTGCAGCACCATGAACAGTGGCTGGTGGGCGGCCCCTTGTTTGATGTCAC
TGCAGAGCCAGAGGAGGCTGTCGCCGAAATCCACCTCCCCCACTTCATCTCCCTCCAAGCAGGTGAGGTG
GACGTCTCCTGGTTTCTCGTTGCCCATTTTAAGAATAGAGGGATGGTCCTGGAGCATCCAGCCCGGGTGG
AGCCTTTCTATGCTGTCCTGGAAAGCCCCAGCTTCTCTCTGATGGGCATCCTGCTGCGGATCGCCAGTGG
GACTCGCCTCTCCATCCCCATCACTTCCAACACATTGATCTATTATCACCCCCACCCCGAAGATATTAAG
TTCCACTTGTACCTTGTCCCCAGCGACGCCTTGCTAACAAAGGCGATAGATGATGAGGAAGATCGCTTCC
ATGGTGTGCGCCTGCAGACTTCGCCCCCAATGGAACCCCTGAACTTTGGTTCCAGTTATATTGTGTCTAA
TTCTGCTAACCTGAAAGTAATGCCCAAGGAGTTGAAATTGTCCTACAGGAGCCCTGGAGAAATTCAGCAC
TTCTCAAAATTCTATGCTGGGCAGATGAAGGAACCCATTCAACTTGAGATTACTGAAAAAAGACATGGGA
CTTTGGTGTGGGATACTGAGGTGAAGCCAGACCCAGCTTTCTTGTACAAAGTTGGCATTATAAGAAAGCA
TTGCTTATCAATTTGTTGCAACGAACAGGTCACTATCAGTCAAAATAAAATCATTATTTGCCATCCAGCT
GATATCCCCTATAGTGAGTCGTATTACATGGTCATAGCTGTTTCCTGGCAGCTCTGGCCCGTGTCTCAAA
ATCTCTGATGTTACATTGCACAAGATAAAAATATATCATCATGAACAATAAAACTGTCTGCTTACATAAA
CAGTAATACAAGGGGTGTTATGAGCCATATTCAACGGGAAACGTCGAGGCCGCGATTAAATTCCAACATG
GATGCTGATTTATATGGGTATAAATGGGCTCGCGATAATGTCGGGCAATCAGGTGCGACAATCTATCGCT
TGTATGGGAAGCCCGATGCGCCAGAGTTGTTTCTGAAACATGGCAAAGGTAGCGTTGCCAATGATGTTAC
AGATGAGATGGTCAGACTAAACTGGCTGACGGAATTTATGCCTCTTCCGACCATCAAGCATTTTATCCGT
ACTCCTGATGATGCATGGTTACTCACCACTGCGATCCCCGGAAAAACAGCATTCCAGGTATTAGAAGAAT
ATCCTGATTCAGGTGAAAATATTGTTGATGCGCTGGCAGTGTTCCTGCGCCGGTTGCATTCGATTCCTGT
TTGTAATTGTCCTTTTAACAGCGATCGCGTATTTCGTCTCGCTCAGGCGCAATCACGAATGAATAACGGT
TTGGTTGATGCGAGTGATTTTGATGACGAGCGTAATGGCTGGCCTGTTGAACAAGTCTGGAAAGAAATGC
ATAAACTTTTGCCATTCTCACCGGATTCAGTCGTCACTCATGGTGATTTCTCACTTGATAACCTTATTTT
TGACGAGGGGAAATTAATAGGTTGTATTGATGTTGGACGAGTCGGAATCGCAGACCGATACCAGGATCTT
GCCATCCTATGGAACTGCCTCGGTGAGTTTTCTCCTTCATTACAGAAACGGCTTTTTCAAAAATATGGTA
TTGATAATCCTGATATGAATAAATTGCAGTTTCATTTGATGCTCGATGAGTTTTTCTAATCAGAATTGGT
TAATTGGTTGTAACACTGGCAGAGCATTACGCTGACTTGACGGGACGGCGCAAGCTCATGACCAAAATCC
CTTAACGTGAGTTACGCGTCGTTCCACTGAGCGTCAGACCCCGTAGAAAAGATCAAAGGATCTTCTTGAG
ATCCTTTTTTTCTGCGCGTAATCTGCTGCTTGCAAACAAAAAAACCACCGCTACCAGCGGTGGTTTGTTT
GCCGGATCAAGAGCTACCAACTCTTTTTCCGAAGGTAACTGGCTTCAGCAGAGCGCAGATACCAAATACT
GTTCTTCTAGTGTAGCCGTAGTTAGGCCACCACTTCAAGAACTCTGTAGCACCGCCTACATACCTCGCTC
TGCTAATCCTGTTACCAGTGGCTGCTGCCAGTGGCGATAAGTCGTGTCTTACCGGGTTGGACTCAAGACG
ATAGTTACCGGATAAGGCGCA
Features (pLannotate 1.2.2; 10 found; start..end, strand, type, name):
    466..558     +  CDS            lacI (fragment): lac repressor; lacI; The lac repressor binds to the lac operator to inhibit transcription in E. coli. This inhibition can be relieved by adding lactose or isopropyl-β-D-thiogalactopyranoside (IPTG).
    613..640     -  terminator     rrnB T2 terminator: transcription terminator T2 from the E. coli rrnB gene
    772..815     +  terminator     rrnB T1 terminator: Escherichia coli rrnB; transcription terminator T1 from the E. coli rrnB gene
    862..898     -  CDS            lacZα (fragment): LacZα fragment of β-galactosidase; lacZ fragment
    914..1013    +  protein_bind   attL1: mutant version of attL; recombination site for the Gateway® LR reaction LR Clonase™
    998..1849    +  CDS            CARD8 (fragment): CARD8_HUMAN - Also known as DACAR From Homo sapiens (Human).
   1851..1950    -  protein_bind   attL2: mutant version of attL; recombination site for the Gateway® LR reaction LR Clonase™
   1968..1986    -  promoter       T7 promoter: promoter for bacteriophage T7 RNA polymerase
   2120..2929    +  CDS            KanR: aminoglycoside phosphotransferase; aph(3')-Ia; confers resistance to kanamycin in bacteria or G418 (Geneticin®) in eukaryotes
   3076..283     +  rep_origin     ori (across the origin): high-copy-number ColE1/pMB1/pBR322/pUC origin of replication
