[The description below was written by a language model from this plasmid's Addgene catalogue record and pLannotate feature annotations shown in this document.]
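Description:
pDONR221 CARD8 FIIND E274R is a Gateway entry clone built on the pDONR221 backbone, a small (about 3.4 kb) bacterial plasmid intended for shuttling an open reading frame into destination vectors rather than for expression in its own right. It is propagated in E. coli at high copy number from a ColE1/pUC-type origin and is selected with kanamycin through an aminoglycoside phosphotransferase (KanR) gene. The feature table also shows the usual pDONR scaffold elements: rrnB T1 and T2 transcription terminators upstream of the cloning site, which insulate the insert from read-through transcription, a T7 promoter lying just beyond attL2, and short residual lacI and lacZα fragments with no functional role. M13 forward and reverse priming sites are listed for sequencing across the insert.

The payload is a fragment of human CARD8 flanked by attL1 and attL2, the recombination sites generated by a BP reaction and used by LR Clonase to transfer the insert directionally into attR-containing destination vectors. The fragment encodes the FIIND (function-to-find domain), spanning residues 162 to 434, with the first residue changed from leucine to methionine to provide a start codon and with no stop codon, so that C-terminal tags supplied by a destination vector can be fused in frame. It carries the E274R substitution, which according to the record abolishes binding to the dipeptidyl peptidase DPP9 at interaction site I. No promoter for mammalian expression is present, since expression depends on the destination vector chosen. The construct serves as a source for making expression clones of a DPP9-binding-deficient FIIND, in keeping with the associated work on how DPP9 restrains CARD8 inflammasome formation.
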