Addgene plasmid #169967: pDONR221 CARD8 FIIND E274R
Purpose: pDONR221 for Gateway shuttling. Contains the CARD8 FIIND (L162M-P434, no stop codon) that cannot bind DPP9 at site I (E274R)
Depositing lab: Daniel Bachovchin. Depositing organization: Memorial Sloan-Kettering Cancer Center. Publication: Dipeptidyl peptidase 9 sets a threshold for CARD8 inflammasome formation by sequestering its active C-terminal fragment. Sharif H, Hollingsworth LR, Griswold AR, Hsiao JC, Wang Q, Bachovchin DA, Wu H. Immunity. 2021 Jul 13;54(7):1392-1404.e10. doi: 10.1016/j.immuni.2021.04.024. Epub 2021 May 20. PubMed 34019797.
Backbone
  Vector backbone: pDONR221
  Vector type: Gateway cloning vector
Growth in bacteria
  Bacterial resistance: Kanamycin, 50 μg/mL
  Growth temperature: 37°C
  Growth strain: DH5alpha
  Copy number: High Copy
Gene/Insert
  Gene/Insert name: CARD8
  Species: H. sapiens (human)
  Mutation: E274R
  Entrez Gene: CARD8 (a.k.a. CARDINAL, DACAR, DAKAR, NDPP, NDPP1, TUCAN)
  Cloning method: Gateway Cloning
  Sequencing primers: 5′ M13 F; 3′ M13 R
Terms and licenses: Academic/Nonprofit Terms; Industry Terms: Not Available to Industry
How to cite: pDONR221 CARD8 FIIND E274R was a gift from Daniel Bachovchin (Addgene plasmid # 169967 ; http://n2t.net/addgene:169967 ; RRID:Addgene_169967)
