>Addgene plasmid #169967 | pDONR221 CARD8 FIIND E274R | depositor partial sequence | sequence record 329292 | Insert sequence
ATGGGGCCTGAAGGAAATGTGGATGTTGAGTTGATTGATAAGAGCACAAACAGATACAGCGTTTGGTTCC
CCACTGCTGGCTGGTATCTGTGGTCAGCCACAGGCCTCGGCTTCCTGGTAAGGGATGAGGTCACAGTGAC
GATTGCGTTTGGTTCCTGGAGTCAGCACCTGGCCCTGGACCTGCAGCACCATGAACAGTGGCTGGTGGGC
GGCCCCTTGTTTGATGTCACTGCAGAGCCAGAGGAGGCTGTCGCCGAAATCCACCTCCCCCACTTCATCT
CCCTCCAAGCAGGTGAGGTGGACGTCTCCTGGTTTCTCGTTGCCCATTTTAAGAATAGAGGGATGGTCCT
GGAGCATCCAGCCCGGGTGGAGCCTTTCTATGCTGTCCTGGAAAGCCCCAGCTTCTCTCTGATGGGCATC
CTGCTGCGGATCGCCAGTGGGACTCGCCTCTCCATCCCCATCACTTCCAACACATTGATCTATTATCACC
CCCACCCCGAAGATATTAAGTTCCACTTGTACCTTGTCCCCAGCGACGCCTTGCTAACAAAGGCGATAGA
TGATGAGGAAGATCGCTTCCATGGTGTGCGCCTGCAGACTTCGCCCCCAATGGAACCCCTGAACTTTGGT
TCCAGTTATATTGTGTCTAATTCTGCTAACCTGAAAGTAATGCCCAAGGAGTTGAAATTGTCCTACAGGA
GCCCTGGAGAAATTCAGCACTTCTCAAAATTCTATGCTGGGCAGATGAAGGAACCCATTCAACTTGAGAT
TACTGAAAAAAGACATGGGACTTTGGTGTGGGATACTGAGGTGAAGCCA
